>Addgene plasmid #46773 | FVIII H2 | depositor full sequence | sequence record 66265 | FVIII H2 sequence 12086 bps
TACGACTCACTATAGGGAGACCCAAGCTGGCTAGTTAAGCTTCGCGACGTACGGCCGCCACCATGCAAAT
AGAGCTCTCCACCTGCTTCTTTCTGTGCCTTTTGCGATTCTGCTTTAGTGCCACCAGAAGATACTACCTG
GGTGCAGTGGAACTGTCATGGGACTATATGCAAAGTGATCTCGGTGAGCTGCCTGTGGACGCAAGATTTC
CTCCTAGAGTGCCAAAATCTTTTCCATTCAACACCTCAGTCGTGTACAAAAAGACTCTGTTTGTAGAATT
CACGGATCACCTTTTCAACATCGCTAAGCCAAGGCCACCCTGGATGGGTCTGCTAGGTCCTACCATCCAG
GCTGAGGTTTATGATACAGTGGTCATTACACTTAAGAACATGGCTTCCCATCCTGTCAGTCTTCATGCTG
TTGGTGTATCCTACTGGAAAGCTTCTGAGGGAGCTGAATATGATGATCAGACCAGTCAAAGGGAGAAAGA
AGATGATAAAGTCTTCCCTGGTGGAAGCCATACATATGTCTGGCAGGTCCTGAAAGAGAATGGTCCAATG
GCCTCTGACCCACTGTGCCTTACCTACTCATATCTTTCTCATGTGGACCTGGTAAAAGACTTGAATTCAG
GCCTCATTGGAGCCCTACTAGTATGTAGAGAAGGGAGTCTGGCCAAGGAAAAGACACAGACCTTGCACAA
ATTTATACTACTTTTTGCTGTATTTGATGAAGGGAAAAGTTGGCACTCAGAAACAAAGAACTCCTTGATG
CAGGATAGGGATGCTGCATCTGCTCGGGCCTGGCCTAAAATGCACACAGTCAATGGTTATGTAAACAGGT
CTCTGCCAGGTCTGATTGGATGCCACAGGAAATCAGTCTATTGGCATGTGATTGGAATGGGCACCACTCC
TGAAGTGCACTCAATATTCCTCGAAGGTCACACATTTCTTGTGAGGAACCATCGCCAGGCGTCCTTGGAA
ATCTCGCCAATAACTTTCCTTACTGCTCAAACACTCTTGATGGACCTTGGACAGTTTCTACTGTTTTGTC
ATATCTCTTCCCACCAACATGATGGCATGGAAGCTTATGTCAAAGTAGACAGCTGTCCAGAGGAACCCCA
ACTACGAATGAAAAATAATGAAGAAGCGGAAGACTATGATGATGATCTTACTGATTCTGAAATGGATGTG
GTCAGGTTTGATGATGACAACTCTCCTTCCTTTATCCAAATTCGCTCAGTTGCCAAGAAGCATCCTAAAA
CTTGGGTACATTACATTGCTGCTGAAGAGGAGGACTGGGACTATGCTCCCTTAGTCCTCGCCCCCGATGA
CAGAAGTTATAAAAGTCAATATTTGAACAATGGCCCTCAGCGGATTGGTAGGAAGTACAAAAAAGTCCGA
TTTATGGCATACACAGATGAAACCTTTAAGACTCGTGAAGCTATTCAGCATGAATCAGGAATCTTGGGAC
CTTTACTTTATGGGGAAGTTGGAGACACACTGTTGATTATATTTAAGAATCAAGCAAGCAGACCATATAA
CATCTACCCTCACGGAATCACTGATGTCCGTCCTTTGTATTCAAGGAGATTACCAAAAGGTGTAAAACAT
TTGAAGGATTTTCCAATTCTGCCAGGAGAAATATTCAAATATAAATGGACAGTGACTGTAGAAGATGGGC
CAACTAAATCAGATCCTCGGTGCCTGACCCGCTATTACTCTAGTTTCGTTAATATGGAGAGAGATCTAGC
TTCAGGACTCATTGGCCCTCTCCTCATCTGCTACAAAGAATCTGTAGATCAAAGAGGAAACCAGATAATG
TCAGACAAGAGGAATGTCATCCTGTTTTCTGTATTTGATGAGAACCGAAGCTGGTACCTCACAGAGAATA
TACAACGCTTTCTCCCCAATCCAGCTGGAGTGCAGCTTGAGGATCCAGAGTTCCAAGCCTCCAACATCAT
GCACAGCATCAATGGCTATGTTTTTGATAGTTTGCAGTTGTCAGTTTGTTTGCATGAGGTGGCATACTGG
TACATTCTAAGCATTGGAGCACAGACTGACTTCCTTTCTGTCTTCTTCTCTGGATATACCTTCAAACACA
AAATGGTCTATGAAGACACACTCACCCTATTCCCATTCTCAGGAGAAACTGTCTTCATGTCGATGGAAAA
CCCAGGTCTATGGATTCTGGGGTGCCACAACTCAGACTTTCGGAACAGAGGCATGACCGCCTTACTGAAG
GTTTCTAGTTGTGACAAGAACACTGGTGATTATTACGAGGACAGTTATGAAGATATTTCAGCATACTTGC
TGAGTAAAAACAATGCCATTGAACCAAGAAGCTTCTCCCAGAATTCAAGACACCCTAGCACTAGGCAAAA
GCAATTTAATGCCACCACAATTCCAGAAAATGACATAGAGAAGACTGACCCTTGGTTTGCACACAGAACA
CCTATGCCTAAAATACAAAATGTCTCCTCTAGTGATTTGTTGATGCTCTTGCGACAGAGTCCTACTCCAC
ATGGGCTATCCTTATCTGATCTCCAAGAAGCCAAATATGAGACTTTTTCTGATGATCCATCACCTGGAGC
AATAGACAGTAATAACAGCCTGTCTGAAATGACACACTTCAGGCCACAGCTCCATCACAGTGGGGACATG
GTATTTACCCCTGAGTCAGGCCTCCAATTAAGATTAAATGAGAAACTGGGGACAACTGCAGCAACAGAGT
TGAAGAAACTTGATTTCAAAGTTTCTAGTACATCAAATAATCTGATTTCAACAATTCCATCAGACAATTT
GGCAGCAGGTACTGATAATACAAGTTCCTTAGGACCCCCAAGTATGCCAGTTCATTATGATAGTCAATTA
GATACCACTCTATTTGGCAAAAAGTCATCTCCCCTTACTGAGTCTGGTGGACCTCTGAGCTTGAGTGAAG
AAAATAATGATTCAAAGTTGTTAGAATCAGGTTTAATGAATAGCCAAGAAAGTTCATGGGGAAAAAATGT
ATCGTCAACAGAGAGTGGTAGGTTATTTAAAGGGAAAAGAGCTCATGGACCTGCTTTGTTGACTAAAGAT
AATGCCTTATTCAAAGTTAGCATCTCTTTGTTAAAGACAAACAAAACTTCCAATAATTCAGCAACTAATA
GAAAGACTCACATTGATGGCCCATCATTATTAATTGAGAATAGTCCATCAGTCTGGCAAAATATATTAGA
AAGTGACACTGAGTTTAAAAAAGTGACACCTTTGATTCATGACAGAATGCTTATGGACAAAAATGCTACA
GCTTTGAGGCTAAATCATATGTCAAATAAAACTACTTCATCAAAAAACATGGAAATGGTCCAACAGAAAA
AAGAGGGCCCCATTCCACCAGATGCACAAAATCCAGATATGTCGTTCTTTAAGATGCTATTCTTGCCAGA
ATCAGCAAGGTGGATACAAAGGACTCATGGAAAGAACTCTCTGAACTCTGGGCAAGGCCCCAGTCCAAAG
CAATTAGTATCCTTAGGACCAGAAAAATCTGTGGAAGGTCAGAATTTCTTGTCTGAGAAAAACAAAGTGG
TAGTAGGAAAGGGTGAATTTACAAAGGACGTAGGACTCAAAGAGATGGTTTTTCCAAGCAGCAGAAACCT
ATTTCTTACTAACTTGGATAATTTACATGAAAATAATACACACAATCAAGAAAAAAAAATTCAGGAAGAA
ATAGAAAAGAAGGAAACATTAATCCAAGAGAATGTAGTTTTGCCTCAGATACATACAGTGACTGGCACTA
AGAATTTCATGAAGAACCTTTTCTTACTGAGCACTAGGCAAAATGTAGAAGGTTCATATGAAGGGGCATA
TGCTCCAGTACTTCAAGATTTTAGGTCATTAAATGATTCAACAAATAGAACAAAGAAACACACAGCTCAT
TTCTCAAAAAAAGGGGAGGAAGAAAACTTGGAAGGCTTGGGAAATCAAACCAAGCAAATTGTAGAGAAAT
ATGCATGCACCACAAGGATATCTCCTAATACAAGCCAGCAGAATTTTGTCACGCAACGTAGTAAGAGAGC
TTTGAAACAATTCAGACTCCCACTAGAAGAAACAGAACTTGAAAAAAGGATAATTGTGGATGACACCTCA
ACCCAGTGGTCCAAAAACATGAAACATTTGACCCCGAGCACCCTCACACAGATAGACTACAATGAGAAGG
AGAAAGGGGCCATTACTCAGTCTCCCTTATCAGATTGCCTTACGAGGAGTCATAGCATCCCTCAAGCAAA
TAGATCTCCATTACCCATTGCAAAGGTATCATCATTTCCATCTATTAGACCTATATATCTGACCAGGGTC
CTATTCCAAGACAACTCTTCTCATCTTCCAGCAGCATCTTATAGAAAGAAAGATTCTGGGGTCCAAGAAA
GCAGTCATTTCTTACAAGGAGCCAAAAAAAATAACCTTTCTTTAGCCATTCTAACCTTGGAGATGACTGG
TGATCAAAGAGAGGTTGGCTCCCTGGGGACAAGTGCCACAAATTCAGTCACATACAAGAAAGTTGAGAAC
ACTGTTCTCCCGAAACCAGACTTGCCCAAAACATCTGGCAAAGTTGAATTGCTTCCAAAAGTTCACATTT
ATCAGAAGGACCTATTCCCTACGGAAACTAGCAATGGGTCTCCTGGCCATCTGGATCTCGTGGAAGGGAG
CCTTCTTCAGGGAACAGAGGGAGCGATTAAGTGGAATGAAGCAAACAGACCTGGAAAAGTTCCCTTTCTG
AGAGTAGCAACAGAAAGCTCTGCAAAGACTCCCTCCAAGCTATTGGATCCTCTTGCTTGGGATAACCACT
ATGGTACTCAGATACCAAAAGAAGAGTGGAAATCCCAAGAGAAGTCACCAGAAAAAACAGCTTTTAAGAA
AAAGGATACCATTTTGTCCCTGAACGCTTGTGAAAGCAATCATGCAATAGCAGCAATAAATGAGGGACAA
AATAAGCCCGAAATAGAAGTCACCTGGGCAAAGCAAGGTAGGACTGAAAGGCTGTGCTCTCAAAACCCAC
CAGTCTTGAAACGCCATCAACGGGAAATAACTCGTACTACTCTTCAGTCAGATCAAGAGGAAATTGACTA
TGATGATACCATATCAGTTGAAATGAAGAAGGAAGATTTTGACATTTATGATGAGGATGAAAATCAGAGC
CCCCGCAGCTTTCAAAAGAAAACACGACACTATTTTATTGCTGCAGTGGAGAGGCTCTGGGATTATGGGA
TGAGTAGCTCCCCACATGTTCTAAGAAACAGGGCTCAGAGTGGCAGTGTCCCTCAGTTCAAGAAAGTTGT
TTTCCAGGAATTTACTGATGGCTCCTTTACTCAGCCCTTATACCGTGGAGAACTAAATGAACATTTGGGA
CTCCTGGGGCCATATATAAGAGCAGAAGTTGAAGATAATATCATGGTAACTTTCAGAAATCAGGCCTCTC
GTCCCTATTCCTTCTATTCTAGCCTTATTTCTTATGAGGAAGATCAGAGGCAAGGAGCAGAACCTAGAAA
AAACTTTGTCAAGCCTAATGAAACCAAAACTTACTTTTGGAAAGTGCAACATCATATGGCACCCACTAAA
GATGAGTTTGACTGCAAAGCCTGGGCTTATTTCTCTGATGTTGACCTGGAAAAAGATGTGCACTCAGGCC
TGATTGGACCCCTTCTGGTCTGCCACACTAACACACTGAACCCTGCTCATGGGAGACAAGTGACAGTACA
GGAATTTGCTCTGTTTTTCACCATCTTTGATGAGACCAAAAGCTGGTACTTCACTGAAAATATGGAAAGA
AACTGCAGGGCTCCCTGCAATATCCAGATGGAAGATCCCACTTTTAAAGAGAATTATCGCTTCCATGCAA
TCAATGGCTACATAATGGATACACTACCTGGCTTAGTAATGGCTCAGGATCAAAGGATTCGATGGTATCT
GCTCAGCATGGGCAGCAATGAAAACATCCATTCTATTCATTTCAGTGGACATGTGTTCACTGTACGAAAA
AAAGAGGAGTATAAAATGGCACTGTACAATCTCTATCCAGGTGTTTTTGAGACAGTGGAAATGTTACCAT
CCAAAGCTGGAATTTGGCGGGTGGAATGCCTTATTGGCGAGCATCTACATGCTGGGATGAGCACACTTTT
TCTGGTGTACAGCAATAAGTGTCAGACTCCCCTGGGAATGGCTTCTGGACACATTAGAGATTTTCAGATT
ACAGCTTCAGGACAATATGGACAGTGGGCCCCAAAGCTGGCCAGACTTCATTATTCCGGATCAATCAATG
CCTGGAGCACCAAGGAGCCCTTTTCTTGGATCAAGGTGGATCTGTTGGCACCAATGATTATTCACGGCAT
CAAGACCCAGGGTGCCCGTCAGAAGTTCTCCAGCCTCTACATCTCTCAGTTTATCATCATGTATAGTCTT
GATGGGAAGAAGTGGCAGACTTATCGAGGAAATTCCACTGGAACCTTAATGGTCTTCTTTGGCAATGTGG
ATTCATCTGGGATAAAACACAATATTTTTAACCCTCCAATTATTGCTCGATACATCCGTTTGCACCCAAC
TCATTATAGCATTCGCAGCACTCTTCGCATGGAGTTGATGGGCTGTGATTTAAATAGTTGCAGCATGCCA
TTGGGAATGGAGAGTAAAGCAATATCAGATGCACAGATTACTGCTTCATCCTACTTTACCAATATGTTTG
CCACCTGGTCTCCTTCAAAAGCTCGACTTCACCTCCAAGGGAGGAGTAATGCCTGGAGACCTCAGGTGAA
TAATCCAAAAGAGTGGCTGCAAGTGGACTTCCAGAAGACAATGAAAGTCACAGGAGTAACTACTCAGGGA
GTAAAATCTCTGCTTACCAGCATGTATGTGAAGGAGTTCCTCATCTCCAGCAGTCAAGATGGCCATCAGT
GGACTCTCTTTTTTCAGAATGGCAAAGTAAAGGTTTTTCAGGGAAATCAAGACTCCTTCACACCTGTGGT
GAACTCTCTAGACCCACCGTTACTGACTCGCTACCTTCGAATTCACCCCCAGAGTTGGGTGCACCAGATT
GCCCTGAGGATGGAGGTTCTGGGCTGCGAGGCACAGGACCTCTACTGAGCGGCCGCTCGAGGTCACCCAT
TCGAACAAAAACTCATCTCAGAAGAGGATCTGAATATGCATACCGGTCATCATCACCATCACCATTGAGT
TTAAACCCGCTGATCAGCCTCGACTGTGCCTTCTAGTTGCCAGCCATCTGTTGTTTGCCCCTCCCCCGTG
CCTTCCTTGACCCTGGAAGGTGCCACTCCCACTGTCCTTTCCTAATAAAATGAGGAAATTGCATCGCATT
GTCTGAGTAGGTGTCATTCTATTCTGGGGGGTGGGGTGGGGCAGGACAGCAAGGGGGAGGATTGGGAAGA
CAATAGCAGGCATGCTGGGGATGCGGTGGGCTCTATGGCTTCTGAGGCGGAAAGAACCAGCTGGGGCTCT
AGGGGGTATCCCC
[124 nt withheld, positions 7504-7627]
C
[32 nt withheld, positions 7629-7660]
CA
[57 nt withheld, positions 7663-7719]
A
[49 nt withheld, positions 7721-7769]
CCTTTGACGTTGGAGTCCACGTTCTTT
[37 nt withheld, positions 7797-7833]
ACCCTATCTCGGTCTATTCTTTTGATTTATAAGGGATTTTGGGGATTTCGGCCTATTGGTTAAAAAATGA
GCTGATTTAACAAAAATTTAACGCGAATTAATTCTGTGGAATGTGTGTCAGTTAGGGTGTGGAAAGTCCC
CAGGCTCCCCAGGCAGGCAGAAGTATGCAAAGCATGCATCTCAATTAGTCAGCAACCAGGTGTGGAAAGT
CCCCAGGCTCCCCAGCAGGCAGAAGTATGCAAAGCATGCATCTCAATTAGTCAGCAACCATAGTCCCGCC
CCTAACTCCGCCCATCCCGCCCCTAACTCCGCCCAGTTCCGCCCATTCTCCGCCCCATGGCTGACTAATT
TTTTTTATTTATGCAGAGGCCGAGGCCGCCTCTGCCTCTGAGCTATTCCAGAAGTAGTGAGGAGGCTTTT
TTGGAGGCCTAGGCTTTTGCAAAAAGCTCCCGGGAGCTTGTATATCCATTTTCGGATCTGATCAGCACGT
GTTGACAATTAATCATCGGCATAGTATATCGGCATAGTATAATACGACAAGGTGAGGAACTAAACCATGG
CCAAGTTGACCAGTGCCGTTCCGGTGCTCACCGCGCGCGACGTCGCCGGAGCGGTCGAGTTCTGGACCGA
CCGGCTCGGGTTCTCCCGGGACTTCGTGGAGGACGACTTCGCCGGTGTGGTCCGGGACGACGTGACCCTG
TTCATCAGCGCGGTCCAGGACCAGGTGGTGCCGGACAACACCCTGGCCTGGGTGTGGGTGCGCGGCCTGG
ACGAGCTGTACGCCGAGTGGTCGGAGGTCGTGTCCACGAACTTCCGGGACGCCTCCGGGCCGGCCATGAC
CGAGATCGGCGAGCAGCCGTGGGGGCGGGAGTTCGCCCTGCGCGACCCGGCCGGCAACTGCGTGCACTTC
GTGGCCGAGGAGCAGGACTGACACGTGCTACGAGATTTCGATTCCACCGCCGCCTTCTATGAAAGGTTGG
GCTTCGGAATCGTTTTCCGGGACGCCGGCTGGATGATCCTCCAGCGCGGGGATCTCATGCTGGAGTTCTT
CGCCCACCCCAACTTGTTTATTGCAGCTTATAATGGTTACAAATAAAGCAATAGCATCACAAATTTCACA
AATAAAGCATTTTTTTCACTGCATTCTAGTTGTGGTTTGTCCAAACTCATCAATGTATCTTATCATGTCT
GTATACCGTCGACCTCTAGCTAGAGCTTGGCGTAATCATGGTCATAGCTGTTTCCTGTGTGAAATTGTTA
TCCGCTCACAATTCCACACAACATACGAGCCGGAAGCATAAAGTGTAAAGCCTGGGGTGCCTAATGAGTG
AGCTAACTCACATTAATTGCGTTGCGCTCACTGCCCGCTTTCCAGTCGGGAAACCTGTCGTGCCAGCTGC
ATTAATGAATCGGCCAACGCGCGGGGAGAGGCGGTTTGCGTATTGGGCGCTCTTCCGCTTCCTCGCTCAC
TGACTCGCTGCGCTCGGTCGTTCGGCTGCGGCGAGCGGTATCAGCTCACTCAAAGGCGGTAATACGGTTA
TCCACAGAATCAGGGGATAACGCAGGAAAGAACATGTGAGCAAAAGGCCAGCAAAAGGCCAGGAACCGTA
AAAAGGCCGCGTTGCTGGCGTTTTTCCATAGGCTCCGCCCCCCTGACGAGCATCACAAAAATCGACGCTC
AAGTCAGAGGTGGCGAAACCCGACAGGACTATAAAGATACCAGGCGTTTCCCCCTGGAAGCTCCCTCGTG
CGCTCTCCTGTTCCGACCCTGCCGCTTACCGGATACCTGTCCGCCTTTCTCCCTTCGGGAAGCGTGGCGC
TTTCTCAATGCTCACGCTGTAGGTATCTCAGTTCGGTGTAGGTCGTTCGCTCCAAGCTGGGCTGTGTGCA
CGAACCCCCCGTTCAGCCCGACCGCTGCGCCTTATCCGGTAACTATCGTCTTGAGTCCAACCCGGTAAGA
CACGACTTATCGCCACTGGCAGCAGCCACTGGTAACAGGATTAGCAGAGCGAGGTATGTAGGCGGTGCTA
CAGAGTTCTTGAAGTGGTGGCCTAACTACGGCTACACTAGAAGGACAGTATTTGGTATCTGCGCTCTGCT
GAAGCCAGTTACCTTCGGAAAAAGAGTTGGTAGCTCTTGATCCGGCAAACAAACCACCGCTGGTAGCGGT
GGTTTTTTTGTTTGCAAGCAGCAGATTACGCGCAGAAAAAAAGGATCTCAAGAAGATCCTTTGATCTTTT
CTACGGGGTCTGACGCTCAGTGGAACGAAAACTCACGTTAAGGGATTTTGGTCATGAGATTATCAAAAAG
GATCTTCACCTAGATCCTTTTAAATTAAAAATGAAGTTTTAAATCAATCTAAAGTATATATGAGTAAACT
TGGTCTGACAGTTACCAATGCTTAATCAGTGAGGCACCTATCTCAGCGATCTGTCTATTTCGTTCATCCA
TAGTTGCCTGACTCCCCGTCGTGTAGATAACTACGATACGGGAGGGCTTACCATCTGGCCCCAGTGCTGC
AATGATACCGCGAGACCCACGCTCACCGGCTCCAGATTTATCAGCAATAAACCAGCCAGCCGGAAGGGCC
GAGCGCAGAAGTGGTCCTGCAACTTTATCCGCCTCCATCCAGTCTATTAATTGTTGCCGGGAAGCTAGAG
TAAGTAGTTCGCCAGTTAATAGTTTGCGCAACGTTGTTGCCATTGCTACAGGCATCGTGGTGTCACGCTC
GTCGTTTGGTATGGCTTCATTCAGCTCCGGTTCCCAACGATCAAGGCGAGTTACATGATCCCCCATGTTG
TGCAAAAAAGCGGTTAGCTCCTTCGGTCCTCCGATCGTTGTCAGAAGTAAGTTGGCCGCAGTGTTATCAC
TCATGGTTATGGCAGCACTGCATAATTCTCTTACTGTCATGCCATCCGTAAGATGCTTTTCTGTGACTGG
TGAGTACTCAACCAAGTCATTCTGAGAATAGTGTATGCGGCGACCGAGTTGCTCTTGCCCGGCGTCAATA
CGGGATAATACCGCGCCACATAGCAGAACTTTAAAAGTGCTCATCATTGGAAAACGTTCTTCGGGGCGAA
AACTCTCAAGGATCTTACCGCTGTTGAGATCCAGTTCGATGTAACCCACTCGTGCACCCAACTGATCTTC
AGCATCTTTTACTTTCACCAGCGTTTCTGGGTGAGCAAAAACAGGAAGGCAAAATGCCGCAAAAAAGGGA
ATAAGGGCGACACGGAAATGTTGAATACTCATACTCTTCCTTTTTCAATATTATTGAAGCATTTATCAGG
GTTATTGTCTCATGAGCGGATACATATTTGAATGTATTTAGAAAAATAAACAAATAGGGGTTCCGCGCAC
ATTTCCCCGAAAAGTGCCACCTGACGTCGACGGATCGGGAGATCTCCCGATCCCCTATGGTCGACTCTCA
GTACAATCTGCTCTGATGCCGCATAGTTAAGCCAGTATCTGCTCCCTGCTTGTGTGTTGGAGGTCGCTGA
GTAGTGCGCGAGCAAAATTTAAGCTACAACAAGGCAAGGCTTGACCGACAATTGCATGAAGAATCTGCTT
AGGGTTAGGCGTTTTGCGCTGCTTCGCGATGTACGGGCCAGATATACGCGTTGACATTGATTATTGACTA
GTTATTAATAGTAATCAATTACGGGGTCATTAGTTCATAGCCCATATATGGAGTTCCGCGTTACATAACT
TACGGTAAATGGCCCGCCTGGCTGACCGCCCAACGACCCCCGCCCATTGACGTCAATAATGACGTATGTT
CCCATAGTAACGCCAATAGGGACTTTCCATTGACGTCAATGGGTGGACTATTTACGGTAAACTGCCCACT
TGGCAGTACATCAAGTGTATCATATGCCAAGTACGCCCCCTATTGACGTCAATGACGGTAAATGGCCCGC
CTGGCATTATGCCCAGTACATGACCTTATGGGACTTTCCTACTTGGCAGTACATCTACGTATTAGTCATC
GCTATTACCATGGTGATGCGGTTTTGGCAGTACATCAATGGGCGTGGATAGCGGTTTGACTCACGGGGAT
TTCCAAGTCTCCACCCCATTGACGTCAATGGGAGTTTGTTTTGGCACCAAAATCAACGGGACTTTCCAAA
ATGTCGTAACAACTCCGCCCCATTGACGCAAATGGGCGGTAGGCGTGTACGGTGGGAGGTCTATATAAGC
AGAGCTCTCTGGCTAACTAGAGAACCCACTGCTTACTGGCTTATCGAAATTAA
Features (pLannotate 1.2.2; 21 found; start..end, strand, type, name):
     63..7115    +  CDS            F8: FA8_HUMAN - Also known as F8C. Experimental evidence at protein level: Swiss-Prot protein existence level 1. Factor VIII, along with calcium and phospholipid, acts as a cofactor for F9/factor IXa when it converts F10/factor X to the activated form, factor Xa. From Homo sapiens (Human).
   7234..7458    +  polyA_signal   bGH poly(A) signal: bovine growth hormone polyadenylation signal
   7462..7483    +  promoter       SV40 promoter (fragment): SV40 enhancer and early promoter
   7504..7932    +  rep_origin     f1 ori (sequence partly withheld): f1 bacteriophage origin of replication; arrow indicates direction of (+) strand synthesis
   7946..8276    +  promoter       SV40 promoter: SV40 enhancer and early promoter
   8324..8371    +  promoter       EM7 promoter: synthetic bacterial promoter&nbsp
   8390..8764    +  CDS            BleoR: antibiotic-binding protein; Sh ble from Streptoalloteichus hindustanus; confers resistance to bleomycin, phleomycin, and Zeocin™
   8774..8899    +  CDS            ble (fragment): BLE_KLEPN - Experimental evidence at protein level: Swiss-Prot protein existence level 1. Binding protein with a strong affinity to the bleomycin family of antibiotics. Binds to CL990; an antimitotic-antibiotic compound. From Klebsiella pneumoniae.
   8894..9015    +  polyA_signal   SV40 poly(A) signal: SV40 polyadenylation signal
   9086..9108    -  protein_bind   lac operator (fragment): The lac repressor binds to the lac operator to inhibit transcription in E. coli. This inhibition can be relieved by adding lactose or isopropyl-β-D-thiogalactopyranoside (IPTG). lac repressor encoded by lacI
   9112..9142    -  promoter       lac promoter: promoter for the E. coli lac operon
   9157..9178    -  protein_bind   CAP binding site: CAP binding activates transcription in the presence of cAMP. E. coli catabolite activator protein
   9191..9283    -  CDS            lacI (fragment): lac repressor; lacI; The lac repressor binds to the lac operator to inhibit transcription in E. coli. This inhibition can be relieved by adding lactose or isopropyl-β-D-thiogalactopyranoside (IPTG).
   9466..10054   -  rep_origin     ori: high-copy-number ColE1/pMB1/pBR322/pUC origin of replication
  10225..11085   -  CDS            AmpR: β-lactamase; bla; confers resistance to ampicillin, carbenicillin, and related antibiotics
  11086..11190   -  promoter       AmpR promoter: bla
  11257..11301   -  misc_feature   bom (fragment): basis of mobility region from pBR322
  11456..11835   +  enhancer       CMV enhancer: human cytomegalovirus immediate early enhancer
  11836..12039   +  promoter       CMV promoter: human cytomegalovirus (CMV) immediate early promoter
  12035..12068   +  LTR            5' LTR (truncated) (fragment): truncated 5' long terminal repeat (LTR) from HIV-1
  12084..16      +  promoter       T7 promoter (across the origin): promoter for bacteriophage T7 RNA polymerase
