[The description below was written by a language model from this plasmid's Addgene catalogue record and pLannotate feature annotations shown in this document.]
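Description:
FVIII H2 is a mammalian expression plasmid built on the pcDNA4 backbone that carries the full-length human coagulation factor VIII (F8) coding sequence with a D1241E substitution. The roughly 7 kb open reading frame, cloned between KpnI and EcoRV sites, makes up more than half of the approximately 12.1 kb construct. It sits downstream of the human cytomegalovirus immediate-early enhancer and promoter and is followed by the bovine growth hormone polyadenylation signal, an arrangement that gives strong constitutive transcription in transfected mammalian cells. A T7 promoter lies between the CMV promoter and the insert. No epitope tag or reporter is annotated, and the record does not state one.

In E. coli the plasmid is maintained at high copy through a ColE1/pUC-type origin and selected with ampicillin via the β-lactamase gene; an f1 origin is also present. Selection in mammalian cells relies on the Sh ble gene, which confers Zeocin resistance. It is driven by the SV40 early promoter for mammalian expression and by the synthetic EM7 promoter for bacterial expression, and it is terminated by the SV40 polyadenylation signal. The short annotated fragments of lac regulatory elements, bom, a second ble match and an HIV-1 LTR appear to be backbone remnants or partial sequence matches rather than functional parts.

Factor VIII is the cofactor for factor IXa in activating factor X. The depositor comments link the D1241E change to naturally occurring F8 polymorphisms described in a study of factor VIII inhibitors in Black patients with hemophilia, and the name suggests this variant represents the "H2" haplotype. The plasmid is therefore suited to producing this variant recombinantly, for example for comparison with other factor VIII forms, although the record does not state a specific application.
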