Addgene plasmid #46773: FVIII H2
Purpose: pcDNA4.full length FVIII D1241E
Depositing lab: Robert Peters. Depositing organization: Bioverativ.
Backbone
  Vector backbone: pcDNA4
  Backbone manufacturer: Invitrogen
  Backbone size w/o insert (bp): 5000
  Total vector size (bp): 12086
  Vector type: Mammalian Expression
  Selectable markers: Zeocin
Growth in bacteria
  Bacterial resistance: Ampicillin, 100 μg/mL
  Growth temperature: 37°C
  Growth strain: DH5alpha
  Copy number: High Copy
Gene/Insert
  Gene/Insert name: full length FVIII D1241E
  Species: H. sapiens (human)
  Insert size (bp): 7053
  Mutation: D1241E
  Entrez Gene: F8 (a.k.a. AHF, DXS1253E, F8B, F8C, FVIII, HEMA, THPH13)
  Promoter: CMV
  Cloning method: Restriction Enzyme; 5′ cloning site KpnI (not destroyed); 3′ cloning site EcoRV (not destroyed)
  Sequencing primers: 5′ cccaagctggctagttaagcttcg; 3′ ACCGGTATGCATATTCAGATCCTCTT
Terms and licenses: Academic/Nonprofit Terms; Industry Terms: Not Available to Industry
Depositor comments: Polymorphisms described in: Inhibitors of factor VIII in black patients with hemophilia. Viel KR, Ameri A, Abshire TC, Iyer RV, Watts RG, Lutcher C, Channell C, Cole SA, Fernstrom KM, Nakaya S, Kasper CK, Thompson AR, Almasy L, Howard TE. N Engl J Med. 2009 Apr 16;360(16):1618-27. doi: 10.1056/NEJMoa075760. Erratum in: N Engl J Med. 2009 Jul 30;361(5):544. PMID:1936966
How to cite: FVIII H2 was a gift from Robert Peters (Addgene plasmid # 46773 ; http://n2t.net/addgene:46773 ; RRID:Addgene_46773)
