>Addgene plasmid #46773 | FVIII H2 | addgene partial sequence | sequence record 68265 | hFVIII-R1 5'-tctccacggtataagggctg-3'
AATCCTGGAACACTTTCTTGAACTGAGGGACACTGCCACTCTGAGCCCTGTTTCTTAGAACATGTGGGGA
GCTACTCATCCCATAATCCCAGAGCCTCTCCACTGCAGCAATAAAATAGTGTCGTGTTTTCTTTTGAAAG
CTGCGGGGGCTCTGATTTTCATCCTCATCATAAATGTCAAAATCTTCCTTCTTCATTTCAACTGATATGG
TATCATCATAGTCAATTTCCTCTTGATCTGACTGAAGAGTAGTACGAGTTATTTCCCGTTGATGGCGTTT
CAAGACTGGTGGGTTTTGAGAGCACAGCCTTTCAGTCCTACCTTGCTTTGCCCAGGTGACTTCTATTTCG
GGCTTATTTTGTCCCTCATTTATTGCTGCTATTGCATGATTGCTTTCACAAGCGTTCAGGGACAAAATGG
TATCCTTTTTCTTAAAAGCTGTTTTTTCTGGTGACTTCTCTTGGGATTTCCACTCTTCTTTTGGTATCTG
AGTACCATAGTGGTTATCCCAAGCAAGAGGATCCAATAGCTTGGAGGGAGTCTTTGCAGAGCTTTCTGTT
GCTACTCTCAGAAAGGGAACTTTTCCAGGTCTGTTTGCTTCATTCCACTTAATCGCTCCCTCTGTTCCCT
GAAGAAGGCTCCCTTCCACGAGATCCAGATGGCCAGGAGACCCATTGCTAGTTTCCGTAGGGAATAGGTC
CTTCTGATAAATGTGAACTTTTGGAAGCAATTCAACTTTGCCAGATGTTTTGGGCAAGTCTGGTTTCGGG
AGAACAGTGTTCTCAACTT
