>Addgene plasmid #46773 | FVIII H2 | addgene partial sequence | sequence record 68268 | hFVIII-F1 5'-ggaaagggtgaatttacaaagg-3'
GCAGCAGAAACCTATTTCTTACTAACTTGGATAATTTACATGAAAATAATACACACAATCAAGAAAAAAA
AATTCAGGAAGAAATAGAAAAGAAGGAAACATTAATCCAAGAGAATGTAGTTTTGCCTCAGATACATACA
GTGACTGGCACTAAGAATTTCATGAAGAACCTTTTCTTACTGAGCACTAGGCAAAATGTAGAAGGTTCAT
ATGAAGGGGCATATGCTCCAGTACTTCAAGATTTTAGGTCATTAAATGATTCAACAAATAGAACAAAGAA
ACACACAGCTCATTTCTCAAAAAAAGGGGAGGAAGAAAACTTGGAAGGCTTGGGAAATCAAACCAAGCAA
ATTGTAGAGAAATATGCATGCACCACAAGGATATCTCCTAATACAAGCCAGCAGAATTTTGTCACGCAAC
GTAGTAAGAGAGCTTTGAAACAATTCAGACTCCCACTAGAAGAAACAGAACTTGAAAAAAGGATAATTGT
GGATGACACCTCAACCCAGTGGTCCAAAAACATGAAACATTTGACCCCGAGCACCCTCACACAGATAGAC
TACAATGAGAAGGAGAAAGGGGCCATTACTCAGTCTCCCTTATCAGATTGCCTTACGAGGAGTCATAGCA
TCCCTCAAGCAAATAGATCTCCATTACCCATTGCAAAGGTATCATCATTTCCATCTATTAGACCTATATA
TCTGACCAGGGTCCTATTCCAAGACAACTCTTCTCATCTTCCTT
