>Addgene plasmid #46773 | FVIII H2 | addgene partial sequence | sequence record 70708 | CMV-F 5'-CGCAAATGGGCGGTAGGCGTG-3'
CTAGAGAACCCACTGCTTACTGGCTTATCGAAATTAATACGACTCACTATAGGGAGACCCAAGCTGGCTA
GTTAAGCTTCGCGACGTACGGCCGCCACCATGCAAATAGAGCTCTCCACCTGCTTCTTTCTGTGCCTTTT
GCGATTCTGCTTTAGTGCCACCAGAAGATACTACCTGGGTGCAGTGGAACTGTCATGGGACTATATGCAA
AGTGATCTCGGTGAGCTGCCTGTGGACGCAAGATTTCCTCCTAGAGTGCCAAAATCTTTTCCATTCAACA
CCTCAGTCGTGTACAAAAAGACTCTGTTTGTAGAATTCACGGATCACCTTTTCAACATCGCTAAGCCAAG
GCCACCCTGGATGGGTCTGCTAGGTCCTACCATCCAGGCTGAGGTTTATGATACAGTGGTCATTACACTT
AAGAACATGGCTTCCCATCCTGTCAGTCTTCATGCTGTTGGTGTATCCTACTGGAAAGCTTCTGAGGGAG
CTGAATATGATGATCAGACCAGTCAAAGGGAGAAAGAAGATGATAAAGTCTTCCCTGGTGGAAGCCATAC
ATATGTCTGGCAGGTCCTGAAAGAGAATGGTCCAATGGCCTCTGACCCACTGTGCCTTACCTACTCATAT
CTTTCTCATGTGGACCTGGTAAAAGACTTGAATTCAGGCCTCATTGGAGCCCTACTAGTATGTAGAGAAG
GGAGTCTGGCCAAGGAAAAGACACAGACCTTGCACAAATTTATACTACTTTTTGCTGTATTTGATGAAGG
GAAAAGTTGGCACTCAGAAACAAAGAACTCCTTGATGCAGGATAGGGATGCTGCATCTGCTCGGGCCTGG
CCTAAAATGCACACAGTCAATGGTTATGTAAACAGGTCTCTGCCAGGTCTGATTGGATG
