>Addgene plasmid #46773 | FVIII H2 | addgene partial sequence | sequence record 75266 | hFVIII-F4 5'-cccgcagctttcaaaagaa-3'
TCTGGGATTATGGGATGAGTAGCTCCCCACATGTTCTAAGAAACAGGGCTCAGAGTGGCAGTGTCCCTCA
GTTCAAGAAAGTTGTTTTCCAGGAATTTACTGATGGCTCCTTTACTCAGCCCTTATACCGTGGAGAACTA
AATGAACATTTGGGACTCCTGGGGCCATATATAAGAGCAGAAGTTGAAGATAATATCATGGTAACTTTCA
GAAATCAGGCCTCTCGTCCCTATTCCTTCTATTCTAGCCTTATTTCTTATGAGGAAGATCAGAGGCAAGG
AGCAGAACCTAGAAAAAACTTTGTCAAGCCTAATGAAACCAAAACTTACTTTTGGAAAGTGCAACATCAT
ATGGCACCCACTAAAGATGAGTTTGACTGCAAAGCCTGGGCTTATTTCTCTGATGTTGACCTGGAAAAAG
ATGTGCACTCAGGCCTGATTGGACCCCTTCTGGTCTGCCACACTAACACACTGAACCCTGCTCATGGGAG
ACAAGTGACAGTACAGGAATTTGCTCTGTTTTTCACCATCTTTGATGAGACCAAAAGCTGGTACTTCACT
GAAAATATGGAAAGAAACTGCAGGGCTCCCTGCAATATCCAGATGGAAGATCCCACTTTTAAAGAGAATT
ATCGCTTCCATGCAATCAATGGCTACATAATGGATACACTACCTGGCTTAGTAATGGCTCAGGATCAAAG
GATTCGATGGTATCTGCTCAGCATGGGCAGCAATGAAAACATCCATTCTATTCATTTCAGTGGACATGTG
TTCACTGTACGAAAAAAAGAGGAGTATAAAATGGCACTGTACAATCTCTATCCAGGTGTTTTTGAGACAG
TGGAAATGTTACCATCCAAAGCTGGAATTTGGCGGGTGGAATGCCTTATTGGCGAGCATCTACATGCTGG
GATGAGCACACTTTTTCTGGTGTACAGCAATAAGTGTCAGACTCCCCTGG
